>Addgene plasmid #195816 | pENTR223-LMP2A | addgene full sequence | sequence record 384866 | Addgene NGS Result
CTTTCCTGCGTTATCCCCTGATTCTGTGGATAACCGTATTACCGCCTTTGAGTGAGCTGATACCGCTCGC
CGCAGCCGAACGACCGAGCGCAGCGAGTCAGTGAGCGAGGAAGCGGAAGAGCGCCCAATACGCAAACCGC
CTCTCCCCGCGCGTTGGCCGATTCATTAATGCAGCTGGCACGACAGGTTTCCCGACTGGAAAGCGGGCAG
TGAGCGCAACGCAATTAATACGCGTACCGCTAGCCAGGAAGAGTTTGTAGAAACGCAAAAAGGCCATCCG
TCAGGATGGCCTTCTGCTTAGTTTGATGCCTGGCAGTTTATGGCGGGCGTCCTGCCCGCCACCCTCCGGG
CCGTTGCTTCACAACGTTCAAATCCGCTCCCGGCGGATTTGTCCTACTCAGGAGAGCGTTCACCGACAAA
CAACAGATAAAACGAAAGGCCCAGTCTTCCGACTGAGCCTTTCGTTTTATTTGATGCCTGGCAGTTCCCT
ACTCTCGCGTTAACGCTAGCATGGATGTTTTCCCAGTCACGACGTTGTAAAACGACGGCCAGTCTTAAGC
TCGGGCCCCAAATAATGATTTTATTTTGACTGATAGTGACCTGTTCGTTGCAACAAATTGATGAGCAATG
CTTTTTTATAATGCCAACTTTGTACAAAAAAGTTGGCATGGGGTCCCTAGAAATGGTGCCAATGGGCGCG
GGTCCCCCTAGCCCCGGCGGGGATCCGGATGGGTACGATGGCGGAAACAACTCCCAATATCCATCTGCTT
CTGGCTCTTCTGGGAACACCCCCACCCCACCGAACGATGAGGAACGTGAATCTAATGAAGAGCCCCCACC
GCCTTATGAGGACCCATATTGGGGCAATGGCGACCGTCACTCGGACTATCAACCACTAGGAACCCAAGAT
CAAAGTCTGTACTTGGGATTGCAACACGACGGGAATGACGGGCTCCCTCCCCCTCCCTACTCTCCACGGG
ATGACTCATCTCAACACATATACGAAGAAGCGGGCAGAGGAAGTATGAATCCAGTATGCCTGCCTGTAAT
TGTTGCGCCCTACCTCTTTTGGCTGGCGGCTATTGCCGCCTCGTGTTTCACGGCCTCAGTTAGTACCGTT
GTGACCGCCACCGGCTTGGCCCTCTCACTTCTACTCTTGGCAGCAGTGGCCAGCTCATATGCCGCTGCAC
AAAGGAAACTGCTGACACCGGTGACAGTGCTTACTGCGGTTGTCACTTTCTTTGCAATTTGCCTAACATG
GAGGATTGAGGACCCACCTTTTAATTCTCTTCTGTTTGCATTGCTGGCCGCAGCTGGCGGACTACAAGGC
ATTTACGTTCTGGTGATGCTTGTGCTCCTGATACTAGCGTACAGAAGGAGATGGCGCCGTTTGACTGTTT
GTGGCGGCATCATGTTTTTGGCATGTGTACTTGTCCTCATCGTCGACGCTGTTTTGCAGCTGAGTCCCCT
CCTTGGAGCTGTAACTGTGGTTTCCATGACGCTGCTGCTACTGGCTTTCGTCCTCTGGCTCTCTTCGCCA
GGGGGCCTAGGTACTCTTGGTGCAGCCCTTTTAACATTGGCAGCAGCTCTGGCACTGCTAGCGTCACTGA
TTTTGGGCACACTTAACTTGACTACAATGTTCCTTCTCATGCTCCTATGGACACTTGTGGTTCTCCTGAT
TTGCTCTTCGTGCTCTTCATGTCCACTGAGCAAGATCCTTCTGGCACGACTGTTCCTATATGCTCTCGCA
CTCTTGTTGCTAGCCTCCGCGCTAATCGCTGGTGGCAGTATTTTGCAAACAAACTTCAAGAGTTTAAGCA
GCACTGAATTTATACCCAATTTGTTCTGCATGTTATTACTGATTGTCGCTGGCATACTCTTCATTCTTGC
TATCCTGACCGAATGGGGCAGTGGAAATAGAACATACGGTCCAGTTTTTATGTGCCTCGGTGGCCTGCTC
ACCATGGTAGCCGGCGCTGTGTGGCTGACGGTGATGTCTAACACGCTTTTGTCTGCCTGGATTCTTACAG
CAGGATTCCTGATTTTCCTCATTGGCTTTGCCCTCTTTGGGGTCATTAGATGCTGCCGCTACTGCTGCTA
CTACTGCCTTACACTGGAAAGTGAGGAGCGCCCACCGACCCCATATCGCAACACTGTACCAACTTTCTTG
TACAAAGTTGGCATTATAAGAAAGCATTGCTTATCAATTTGTTGCAACGAACAGGTCACTATCAGTCAAA
ATAAAATCATTATTTGCCATCCAGCTGATATCCCCTATAGTGAGTCGTATTACATGGTCATAGCTGTTTC
CTGGCAGCTCTGGCCCGTGTCTCAAAATCTCTGATGTTACATTGCACAAGATAAAAATATATCATCATGC
CTCCTCTAGACCAGCCAGGACAGAAATGCCTCGACTTCGCTGCTACCCAAGGTTGCCGGGTGACGCACAC
CGTGGAAACGGATGAAGGCACGAACCCAGTGGACATAAGCCTGTTCGGTTCGTAAGCTGTAATGCAAGTA
GCGTATGCGCTCACGCAACTGGTCCAGAACCTTGACCGAACGCAGCGGTGGTAACGGCGCAGTGGCGGTT
TTCATGGCTTGTTATGACTGTTTTTTTGGGGTACAGTCTATGCCTCGGGCATCCAAGCAGCAAGCGCGTT
ACGCCGTGGGTCGATGTTTGATGTTATGGAGCAGCAACGATGTTACGCAGCAGGGCAGTCGCCCTAAAAC
AAAGTTAAACATTATGAGGGAAGCGGTGATCGCCGAAGTATCGACTCAACTATCAGAGGTAGTTGGCGTC
ATCGAGCGCCATCTCGAACCGACGTTGCTGGCCGTACATTTGTACGGCTCCGCAGTGGATGGCGGCCTGA
AGCCACACAGTGATATTGATTTGCTGGTTACGGTGACCGTAAGGCTTGATGAAACAACGCGGCGAGCTTT
GATCAACGACCTTTTGGAAACTTCGGCTTCCCCTGGAGAGAGCGAGATTCTCCGCGCTGTAGAAGTCACC
ATTGTTGTGCACGACGACATCATTCCGTGGCGTTATCCAGCTAAGCGCGAACTGCAATTTGGAGAATGGC
AGCGCAATGACATTCTTGCAGGTATCTTCGAGCCAGCCACGATCGACATTGATCTGGCTATCTTGCTGAC
AAAAGCAAGAGAACATAGCGTTGCCTTGGTAGGTCCAGCGGCGGAGGAACTCTTTGATCCGGTTCCTGAA
CAGGATCTATTTGAGGCGCTAAATGAAACCTTAACGCTATGGAACTCGCCGCCCGACTGGGCTGGCGATG
AGCGAAATGTAGTGCTTACGTTGTCCCGCATTTGGTACAGCGCAGTAACCGGCAAAATCGCGCCGAAGGA
TGTCGCTGCCGACTGGGCAATGGAGCGCCTGCCGGCCCAGTATCAGCCCGTCATACTTGAAGCTAGACAG
GCTTATCTTGGACAAGAAGAAGATCGCTTGGCCTCGCGCGCAGATCAGTTGGAAGAATTTGTCCACTACG
TGAAAGGCGAGATCACCAAGGTAGTCGGCAAATAACCCTCGAGCCACCCATGACCAAAATCCCTTAACGT
GAGTTACGCGTCGTTCCACTGAGCGTCAGACCCCGTAGAAAAGATCAAAGGATCTTCTTGAGATCCTTTT
TTTCTGCGCGTAATCTGCTGCTTGCAAACAAAAAAACCACCGCTACCAGCGGTGGTTTGTTTGCCGGATC
AAGAGCTACCAACTCTTTTTCCGAAGGTAACTGGCTTCAGCAGAGCGCAGATACCAAATACTGTTCTTCT
AGTGTAGCCGTAGTTAGGCCACCACTTCAAGAACTCTGTAGCACCGCCTACATACCTCGCTCTGCTAATC
CTGTTACCAGTGGCTGCTGCCAGTGGCGATAAGTCGTGTCTTACCGGGTTGGACTCAAGACGATAGTTAC
CGGATAAGGCGCAGCGGTCGGGCTGAACGGGGGGTTCGTGCACACAGCCCAGCTTGGAGCGAACGACCTA
CACCGAACTGAGATACCTACAGCGTGAGCTATGAGAAAGCGCCACGCTTCCCGAAGGGAGAAAGGCGGAC
AGGTATCCGGTAAGCGGCAGGGTCGGAACAGGAGAGCGCACGAGGGAGCTTCCAGGGGGAAACGCCTGGT
ATCTTTATAGTCCTGTCGGGTTTCGCCACCTCTGACTTGAGCGTCGATTTTTGTGATGCTCGTCAGGGGG
GCGGAGCCTATGGAAAAACGCCAGCAACGCGGCCTTTTTACGGTTCCTGGCCTTTTGCTGGCCTTTTGCT
CACATGTT
Features (pLannotate 1.2.2; 12 found; start..end, strand, type, name):
    121..213     +  CDS            lacI (fragment): lac repressor; lacI; The lac repressor binds to the lac operator to inhibit transcription in E. coli. This inhibition can be relieved by adding lactose or isopropyl-β-D-thiogalactopyranoside (IPTG).
    268..295     -  terminator     rrnB T2 terminator: transcription terminator T2 from the E. coli rrnB gene
    427..470     +  terminator     rrnB T1 terminator: Escherichia coli rrnB; transcription terminator T1 from the E. coli rrnB gene
    517..553     -  CDS            lacZα (fragment): LacZα fragment of β-galactosidase; lacZ fragment
    570..665     +  protein_bind   attL3: mutant version of attL; recombination site for the Gateway® LR reaction LR Clonase™
    668..2158    +  CDS            LMP2: LMP2_EBVB9 - Experimental evidence at protein level: Swiss-Prot protein existence level 1. Isoform LMP2B may be a negative regulator of isoform LMP2A. From Epstein-Barr virus (strain B95-8) (HHV-4) (Human herpesvirus 4).
   2160..2255    -  protein_bind   attL3: mutant version of attL; recombination site for the Gateway® LR reaction LR Clonase™
   2274..2292    -  promoter       T7 promoter: promoter for bacteriophage T7 RNA polymerase
   2482..2505    +  promoter       Pc promoter (fragment): intI1 (promoter lies within the coding sequence); class 1 integron promoter
   2681..2737    +  CDS            GmR (fragment): gentamycin acetyltransferase; aacC1; confers resistance to gentamycin
   2744..3535    +  CDS            SmR: aminoglycoside adenylyltransferase (Murphy, 1985); aadA; confers resistance to spectinomycin and streptomycin
   3628..4216    +  rep_origin     ori: high-copy-number ColE1/pMB1/pBR322/pUC origin of replication
