[The description below was written by a language model from this plasmid's Addgene catalogue record and pLannotate feature annotations shown in this document.]
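Description:
pENTR223-LMP2A is a Gateway entry clone built on the pENTR223.1 backbone. It carries the open reading frame for latent membrane protein 2A (LMP2A) of Epstein-Barr virus. The sequenced plasmid is about 4.3 kb and is maintained in E. coli at high copy through a ColE1/pUC-type origin. Selection is with spectinomycin, conferred by the aadA aminoglycoside adenylyltransferase gene (SmR). A fragment of a class 1 integron Pc promoter and a short remnant of a gentamicin acetyltransferase gene lie just upstream of aadA. They probably reflect the integron origin of the resistance cassette and are not independent markers.

The LMP2 coding sequence spans roughly 1.5 kb and matches the B95-8 strain protein. It is flanked on both sides by attL recombination sites in opposing orientation. The automated annotation labels both as attL3, so the exact attL variants are best confirmed against the backbone documentation. In an LR Clonase reaction these sites allow the ORF to be moved directionally into any compatible attR-containing destination vector. As is typical of entry vectors, no eukaryotic promoter drives the insert, and expression depends on the destination vector chosen. A T7 promoter sits just outside the downstream attL site, pointing toward the insert on the reverse strand. The rrnB T1 and T2 terminators upstream of the cassette insulate it from read-through transcription. The small lacI and lacZα fragments are backbone remnants with no stated function.

The clone belongs to an EBV ORF collection used to map virus-virus and virus-human protein interactions. It serves as a source for shuttling LMP2A into expression, tagging or interaction-assay vectors.
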