Addgene plasmid #195816: pENTR223-LMP2A
Purpose: Gateway Entry Clone of Epstein-Barr virus LMP2A
Depositing lab: Eric Johannsen. Depositing organization: Brigham and Women's Hospital. Publication: Epstein-Barr virus and virus human protein interaction maps. Calderwood MA, Venkatesan K, Xing L, Chase MR, Vazquez A, Holthaus AM, Ewence AE, Li N, Hirozane-Kishikawa T, Hill DE, Vidal M, Kieff E, Johannsen E. Proc Natl Acad Sci U S A. 2007 May 1;104(18):7606-11. doi: 10.1073/pnas.0702332104. Epub 2007 Apr 19. PubMed 17446270.
Backbone
  Vector backbone: pENTR223.1
  Backbone manufacturer: Invitrogen
  Backbone size w/o insert (bp): 2875
  Vector type: Gateway Entry Vector
Growth in bacteria
  Bacterial resistance: Spectinomycin, 50 μg/mL
  Growth temperature: 37°C
  Growth strain: DH5alpha
  Copy number: High Copy
Gene/Insert
  Gene/Insert name: LMP2A
  Species: Epstein-Barr virus
  Entrez Gene: LMP-2A (a.k.a. HHV4_LMP-2A)
  Cloning method: Gateway Cloning
Terms and licenses: Academic/Nonprofit Terms; Industry Terms: Not Available to Industry
How to cite: pENTR223-LMP2A was a gift from Eric Johannsen (Addgene plasmid # 195816 ; http://n2t.net/addgene:195816 ; RRID:Addgene_195816)
